Addgene plasmid #248815: His6-TEV-LplA W37V and L172A
Purpose: Plasmid used for bacterial expression of LplA variants. TEV cleavage site enables removal of N-terminal His6 tag.
Depositing lab: Alice Ting. Depositing organization: Stanford University. Publication: Computational design of conformation-biasing mutations to alter protein functions. Cavanagh PE, Xue AG, Dai SA, Qiang A, Matsui T, Ting AY. Science. 2026 Jan 8:eadv7953. doi: 10.1126/science.adv7953. PubMed 41505504.
Backbone
  Vector backbone: pYFJ18
  Vector type: Bacterial Expression
Growth in bacteria
  Bacterial resistance: Ampicillin, 100 μg/mL
  Growth temperature: 37°C
  Growth strain: DH5alpha
  Copy number: High Copy
Gene/Insert
  Gene/Insert name: LplA
  Species: E. coli
  Mutation: W37V and L172A
  Tag / fusion protein: 6xHis-TEV (N terminal on insert)
  Cloning method: Restriction Enzyme; 5′ cloning site unknown (unknown if destroyed)
Terms and licenses: Academic/Nonprofit Terms; Industry Terms: Not Available to Industry
Depositor comments: Please visit https://doi.org/10.1101/2025.05.03.652001 for bioRxiv preprint.
How to cite: His6-TEV-LplA W37V and L172A was a gift from Alice Ting (Addgene plasmid # 248815 ; http://n2t.net/addgene:248815 ; RRID:Addgene_248815)
