[The description below was written by a language model from this plasmid's Addgene catalogue record and pLannotate feature annotations shown in this document.]
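Description:
His6-TEV-LplA W37V and L172A is a 5.9 kb bacterial expression plasmid built on the pYFJ18 backbone for producing a double-mutant variant of E. coli lipoate-protein ligase A (LplA). It replicates from a high-copy ColE1/pUC-type origin, flanked by a pBR322 bom region and only a short remnant of rop, and is selected with ampicillin through the β-lactamase gene and its native promoter. The feature table also detects a cat (chloramphenicol acetyltransferase) coding sequence preceded by a fragment of its promoter, but the catalogue entry lists ampicillin as the only selection.

The lplA open reading frame carries the W37V and L172A substitutions and sits downstream of a bacteriophage T5 promoter with an embedded lac operator plus a second lac operator. Transcription by E. coli RNA polymerase is therefore held off by lac repressor and can be relieved with IPTG. The repressor is supplied from the plasmid itself by a lacI gene under the up-mutated lacIq promoter, which tightens control independently of host genotype. An N-terminal 6xHis tag allows metal-affinity purification. The catalogue describes a TEV protease site between tag and enzyme for removing the tag, although this site is not annotated separately in the feature table. A short fragment of the neighbouring chromosomal gene yjjJ follows the insert, probably carried over when lplA was amplified from genomic DNA. The lambda t0 terminator lies downstream of the insert, and an rrnB T1 terminator follows cat.

The plasmid is intended for expressing and purifying LplA variants in E. coli, and the associated work concerns computationally designed mutations that bias protein conformation to alter function.
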