Features (pLannotate 1.2.2; 18 found; start..end, strand, type, name):
    607..681     -  promoter       lacIq promoter: lacI (mutant); In the lacIq allele, a single base change in the promoter boosts expression of the lacI gene about 10-fold.
    733..774     +  CDS            rop (fragment): Rop protein, which maintains plasmids at low copy number; rop
    876..1016    +  misc_feature   bom: basis of mobility region from pBR322
   1202..1790    -  rep_origin     ori: high-copy-number ColE1/pMB1/pBR322/pUC origin of replication
   1961..2821    -  CDS            AmpR: β-lactamase; bla; confers resistance to ampicillin, carbenicillin, and related antibiotics
   2822..2926    -  promoter       AmpR promoter: bla
   3036..3080    +  promoter       T5 promoter: bacteriophage T5 promoter for E. coli RNA polymerase, with embedded lac operator
   3088..3104    +  protein_bind   lac operator: The lac repressor binds to the lac operator to inhibit transcription in E. coli. This inhibition can be relieved by adding lactose or isopropyl-β-D-thiogalactopyranoside (IPTG). lac repressor encoded by lacI
   3144..3161    +  CDS            7xHis (fragment): 6xHis affinity tag
   3183..4196    +  CDS            lplA: LPLA_ECOLI - Also known as yjjF. Experimental evidence at protein level: Swiss-Prot protein existence level 1. Catalyzes both the ATP-dependent activation of exogenously supplied lipoate to lipoyl-AMP and the transfer of the activated lipoyl onto the lipoyl domains of lipoate-dependent enzymes. Is also able to catalyze very poorly the transfer of lipoyl and octanoyl moiety from their acyl carrier protein. From Escherichia coli (strain K12).
   4203..4367    -  CDS            yjjJ (fragment): YJJJ_ECOLI - Experimental evidence at protein level: Swiss-Prot protein existence level 1. Toxic when overexpressed in E.coli, leading to long filamentous cells. The toxic effect is neutralized by non-cognate antitoxin HipB (PubMed:28430938). Does not seem to inhibit DNA, RNA or protein synthesis, and unlike paralogous toxin HipA its toxic activity is not counteracted by overexpression of GltX (PubMed:28430938). Binds DNA (PubMed:28430938). Might be a protein kinase (By similarity). From Escherichia coli (strain K12).
   4385..4479    +  terminator     lambda t0 terminator: transcription terminator from phage lambda
   4494..4522    +  promoter       cat promoter (fragment): promoter of the E. coli cat gene encoding chloramphenicol acetyltransferase
   4523..5179    +  CDS            cat: CAT_ECOLX - Experimental evidence at protein level: Swiss-Prot protein existence level 1. This enzyme is an effector of chloramphenicol resistance in bacteria. From Escherichia coli. This protein is used as a marker in many commonly used cloning vectors, such as pACYC184.
   5247..5333    +  terminator     rrnB T1 terminator: Escherichia coli rrnB; transcription terminator T1 from the E. coli rrnB gene
   5356..5373    -  promoter       tet promoter (fragment): E. coli promoter for tetracycline efflux protein gene
   5392..5413    -  protein_bind   CAP binding site: CAP binding activates transcription in the presence of cAMP. E. coli catabolite activator protein
   5426..606     -  CDS            lacI (across the origin): lac repressor; lacI; The lac repressor binds to the lac operator to inhibit transcription in E. coli. This inhibition can be relieved by adding lactose or isopropyl-β-D-thiogalactopyranoside (IPTG).
>Addgene plasmid #248815 | His6-TEV-LplA W37V and L172A | addgene full sequence | sequence record 495659 | Addgene NGS Result
ATGCCAGCCAGCCAGACGCAGACGCGCCGAGACAGAACTTAATGGGCCCGCTAACAGCGCGATTTGCTGG
TGACCCAATGCGACCAGATGCTCCACGCCCAGTCGCGTACCGTCTTCATGGGAGAAAATAATACTGTTGA
TGGGTGTCTGGTCAGAGACATCAAGAAATAACGCCGGAACATTAGTGCAGGCAGCTTCCACAGCAATGGC
ATCCTGGTCATCCAGCGGATAGTTAATGATCAGCCCACTGACGCGTTGCGCGAGAAGATTGTGCACCGCC
GCTTTACAGGCTTCGACGCCGCTTCGTTCTACCATCGACACCACCACGCTGGCACCCAGTTGATCGGCGC
GAGATTTAATCGCCGCGACAATTTGCGACGGCGCGTGCAGGGCCAGACTGGAGGTGGCAACGCCAATCAG
CAACGACTGTTTGCCCGCCAGTTGTTGTGCCACGCGGTTGGGAATGTAATTCAGCTCCGCCATCGCCGCT
TCCACTTTTTCCCGCGTTTTCGCAGAAACGTGGCTGGCCTGGTTCACCACGCGGGAAACGGTCTGATAAG
AGACACCGGCATACTCTGCGACATCGTATAACGTTACTGGTTTCACATTCACCACCCTGAATTGACTCTC
TTCCGGGCGCTATCATGCCATACCGCGAAAGGTTTTGCACCATTCGATGGTTTCGGAATTTCGGGCAGCG
TTGGGTCCTGGCCACGGGTGCGCATGATCTAGAGCTGCCTCGCGCGTTTCGGTGATGACGGTGAAAACCT
CTGACACATGCAGCTCCCGGAGACGGTCACAGCTTGTCTGTAAGCGGATGCCGGGAGCAGACAAGCCCGT
CAGGGCGCGTCAGCGGGTGTTGGCGGGTGTCGGGGCGCAGCCATGACCCAGTCACGTAGCGATAGCGGAG
TGTATACTGGCTTAACTATGCGGCATCAGAGCAGATTGTACTGAGAGTGCACCACATGCGGTGTGAAATA
CCGCACAGATGCGTAAGGAGAAAATACCGCATCAGGCGCTCTTCCGCTTCCTCGCTCACTGACTCGCTGC
GCTCGGTCGTTCGGCTGCGGCGAGCGGTATCAGCTCACTCAAAGGCGGTAATACGGTTATCCACAGAATC
AGGGGATAACGCAGGAAAGAACATGTGAGCAAAAGGCCAGCAAAAGGCCAGGAACCGTAAAAAGGCCGCG
TTGCTGGCGTTTTTCCATAGGCTCCGCCCCCCTGACGAGCATCACAAAAATCGACGCTCAAGTCAGAGGT
GGCGAAACCCGACAGGACTATAAAGATACCAGGCGTTTCCCCCTGGAAGCTCCCTCGTGCGCTCTCCTGT
TCCGACCCTGCCGCTTACCGGATACCTGTCCGCCTTTCTCCCTTCGGGAAGCGTGGCGCTTTCTCATAGC
TCACGCTGTAGGTATCTCAGTTCGGTGTAGGTCGTTCGCTCCAAGCTGGGCTGTGTGCACGAACCCCCCG
TTCAGCCCGACCGCTGCGCCTTATCCGGTAACTATCGTCTTGAGTCCAACCCGGTAAGACACGACTTATC
GCCACTGGCAGCAGCCACTGGTAACAGGATTAGCAGAGCGAGGTATGTAGGCGGTGCTACAGAGTTCTTG
AAGTGGTGGCCTAACTACGGCTACACTAGAAGGACAGTATTTGGTATCTGCGCTCTGCTGAAGCCAGTTA
CCTTCGGAAAAAGAGTTGGTAGCTCTTGATCCGGCAAACAAACCACCGCTGGTAGCGGTGGTTTTTTTGT
TTGCAAGCAGCAGATTACGCGCAGAAAAAAAGGATCTCAAGAAGATCCTTTGATCTTTTCTACGGGGTCT
GACGCTCAGTGGAACGAAAACTCACGTTAAGGGATTTTGGTCATGAGATTATCAAAAAGGATCTTCACCT
AGATCCTTTTAAATTAAAAATGAAGTTTTAAATCAATCTAAAGTATATATGAGTAAACTTGGTCTGACAG
TTACCAATGCTTAATCAGTGAGGCACCTATCTCAGCGATCTGTCTATTTCGTTCATCCATAGTTGCCTGA
CTCCCCGTCGTGTAGATAACTACGATACGGGAGGGCTTACCATCTGGCCCCAGTGCTGCAATGATACCGC
GAGACCCACGCTCACCGGCTCCAGATTTATCAGCAATAAACCAGCCAGCCGGAAGGGCCGAGCGCAGAAG
TGGTCCTGCAACTTTATCCGCCTCCATCCAGTCTATTAATTGTTGCCGGGAAGCTAGAGTAAGTAGTTCG
CCAGTTAATAGTTTGCGCAACGTTGTTGCCATTGCTACAGGCATCGTGGTGTCACGCTCGTCGTTTGGTA
TGGCTTCATTCAGCTCCGGTTCCCAACGATCAAGGCGAGTTACATGATCCCCCATGTTGTGCAAAAAAGC
GGTTAGCTCCTTCGGTCCTCCGATCGTTGTCAGAAGTAAGTTGGCCGCAGTGTTATCACTCATGGTTATG
GCAGCACTGCATAATTCTCTTACTGTCATGCCATCCGTAAGATGCTTTTCTGTGACTGGTGAGTACTCAA
CCAAGTCATTCTGAGAATAGTGTATGCGGCGACCGAGTTGCTCTTGCCCGGCGTCAATACGGGATAATAC
CGCGCCACATAGCAGAACTTTAAAAGTGCTCATCATTGGAAAACGTTCTTCGGGGCGAAAACTCTCAAGG
ATCTTACCGCTGTTGAGATCCAGTTCGATGTAACCCACTCGTGCACCCAACTGATCTTCAGCATCTTTTA
CTTTCACCAGCGTTTCTGGGTGAGCAAAAACAGGAAGGCAAAATGCCGCAAAAAAGGGAATAAGGGCGAC
ACGGAAATGTTGAATACTCATACTCTTCCTTTTTCAATATTATTGAAGCATTTATCAGGGTTATTGTCTC
ATGAGCGGATACATATTTGAATGTATTTAGAAAAATAAACAAATAGGGGTTCCGCGCACATTTCCCCGAA
AAGTGCCACCTGACGTCTAAGAAACCATTATTATCATGACATTAACCTATAAAAATAGGCGTATCACGAG
GCCCTTTCGTCTTCACCTCGAGAAATCATAAAAAATTTATTTGCTTTGTGAGCGGATAACAATTATAATA
GATTCAATTGTGAGCGGATAACAATTTCACACAGAATTCATTAAAGAGGAGAAATTAACTATGCATCACC
ATCACCATCACGAAAACTTGTATTTCCAAGGCATGTCCACATTACGCCTGCTCATCTCTGACTCTTACGA
CCCGTGGTTTAACCTGGCGGTGGAAGAGTGTATTTTTCGCCAAATGCCCGCCACGCAGCGCGTTCTGTTT
CTCGTGCGCAATGCCGACACGGTAGTAATTGGTCGCGCGCAGAACCCGTGGAAAGAGTGTAATACCCGGC
GGATGGAAGAAGATAACGTCCGCCTGGCGCGGCGCAGTAGCGGTGGCGGCGCGGTGTTCCACGATCTCGG
CAATACCTGCTTTACCTTTATGGCTGGCAAGCCGGAGTACGATAAAACTATCTCCACGTCGATTGTGCTC
AATGCGCTGAACGCGCTCGGCGTCAGCGCCGAAGCGTCCGGACGTAACGATCTGGTGGTGAAAACCGTCG
AAGGCGACCGCAAAGTCTCAGGCTCGGCCTATCGCGAAACCAAAGATCGCGGCTTCCACCACGGCACCTT
GCTACTCAATGCCGACCTCAGCCGCCTGGCAAACTATCTCAATCCGGATAAAAAGAAAGCGGCGGCGAAA
GGCATTACGTCGGTACGTTCCCGCGTGACCAACCTCACCGAGCTGTTGCCGGGGATCACCCATGAGCAGG
TTTGCGAGGCCATAACCGAGGCCTTTTTCGCCCATTATGGCGAGCGCGTGGAAGCGGAAATCATCTCCCC
GAACAAAACGCCAGACTTGCCAAACTTCGCCGAAACCTTTGCCCGCCAGAGTAGCTGGGAATGGAACTTC
GGTCAGGCTCCGGCATTCTCGCATCTGCTGGATGAACGCTTTACCTGGGGCGGCGTGGAACTGCATTTCG
ACGTTGAAAAAGGCCATATCACCCGCGCCCAGGTGTTTACCGACAGCCTCAACCCCGCGCCGCTGGAAGC
CCTCGCCGGACGACTGCAAGGCTGCCTGTACCGCGCAGATATGCTGCAACAGGAGTGCGAAGCGCTGTTG
GTTGACTTCCCGGAACAGGAAAAAGAGCTACGGGAGTTATCGGCATGGATGGCGGGGGCTGTAAGGTAGT
TACCCGCCCATGCGGGCAACTTTCTCTTCGATTTGCCGGATTTTTTCCGGCATTTCTTGCGCAATGTGGC
GAAACGCCTCGCTGATACGCGGATCTCTGGCGACCGTTTGCCAGAACTGCTGCGCCAGCGGGATCGCCGT
TGGGGATCCGTCGACCTGCAGCCAAGCTTAATTAGCTGAGCTTGGACTCCTGTTGATAGATCCAGTAATG
ACCTCAGAACTCCATCTGGATTTGTTCAGAACGCTCGGTTGCCGCCGGGCGTTTTTTATTGGTGAGAATC
CAAGCTAGCTTGGCGAGATTTTCAGGAGCTAAGGAAGCTAAAATGGAGAAAAAAATCACTGGATATACCA
CCGTTGATATATCCCAATGGCATCGTAAAGAACATTTTGAGGCATTTCAGTCAGTTGCTCAATGTACCTA
TAACCAGACCGTTCAGCTGGATATTACGGCCTTTTTAAAGACCGTAAAGAAAAATAAGCACAAGTTTTAT
CCGGCCTTTATTCACATTCTTGCCCGCCTGATGAATGCTCATCCGGAATTTCGTATGGCAATGAAAGACG
GTGAGCTGGTGATATGGGATAGTGTTCACCCTTGTTACACCGTTTTCCATGAGCAAACTGAAACGTTTTC
ATCGCTCTGGAGTGAATACCACGACGATTTCCGGCAGTTTCTACACATATATTCGCAAGATGTGGCGTGT
TACGGTGAAAACCTGGCCTATTTCCCTAAAGGGTTTATTGAGAATATGTTTTTCGTCTCAGCCAATCCCT
GGGTGAGTTTCACCAGTTTTGATTTAAACGTGGCCAATATGGACAACTTCTTCGCCCCCGTTTTCACCAT
GGGCAAATATTATACGCAAGGCGACAAGGTGCTGATGCCGCTGGCGATTCAGGTTCATCATGCCGTTTGT
GATGGCTTCCATGTCGGCAGAATGCTTAATGAATTACAACAGTACTGCGATGAGTGGCAGGGCGGGGCGT
AATTTTTTTAAGGCAGTTATTGGTGCCCTTAAACGCCTGGGGTAATGACTCTCTAGCTTGAGGCATCAAA
TAAAACGAAAGGCTCAGTCGAAAGACTGGGCCTTTCGTTTTATCTGTTGTTTGTCGGTGAACGCTCTCCT
GAGTAGGACAAATCCGCCCTCTAGATTACGTGCAGTCGATGATAAGCTGTCAAACATGAGAATTGTGCCT
AATGAGTGAGCTAACTTACATTAATTGCGTTGCGCTCACTGCCCGCTTTCCAGTCGGGAAACCTGTCGTG
CCAGCTGCATTAATGAATCGGCCAACGCGCGGGGAGAGGCGGTTTGCGTATTGGGCGCCAGGGTGGTTTT
TCTTTTCACCAGTGAGACGGGCAACAGCTGATTGCCCTTCACCGCCTGGCCCTGAGAGAGTTGCAGCAAG
CGGTCCACGCTGGTTTGCCCCAGCAGGCGAAAATCCTGTTTGATGGTGGTTAACGGCGGGATATAACATG
AGCTGTCTTCGGTATCGTCGTATCCCACTACCGAGATATCCGCACCAACGCGCAGCCCGGACTCGGTAAT
GGCGCGCATTGCGCCCAGCGCCATCTGATCGTTGGCAACCAGCATCGCAGTGGGAACGATGCCCTCATTC
AGCATTTGCATGGTTTGTTGAAAACCGGACATGGCACTCCAGTCGCCTTCCCGTTCCGCTATCGGCTGAA
TTTGATTGCGAGTGAGATATTT
